Addgene plasmid #135279: pHAGE-CMV-Flag-BRSK2_IDG-K
Purpose: Gateway destination clone of BRSK2 (human) tagged with N-terminal Flag for generating protein-protein networks using fusion tag affinity-based proteomics
Depositing lab: Ben Major. Depositing organization: University of North Carolina at Chapel Hill.
Backbone
  Vector backbone: pHAGE
  Backbone size w/o insert (bp): 9763
  Vector type: Mammalian Expression, Lentiviral ; Gateway Destination
  Selectable markers: Puromycin
Growth in bacteria
  Bacterial resistance: Ampicillin, 100 μg/mL
  Growth temperature: 37°C
  Growth strain: NEB Stable
  Copy number: High Copy
Gene/Insert
  Gene/Insert name: Flag-BRSK2 (alt name: BRSK2)
  Species: H. sapiens (human)
  Entrez Gene: BRSK2 (a.k.a. C11orf7, PEN11B, SAD1, SADA, STK29)
  Promoter: CMV
  Tag / fusion protein: Flag (N terminal on insert)
  Cloning method: Gateway Cloning
  Sequencing primers: 5′ CGCAAATGGGCGGTAGGCGTG; 3′ CAATCTTAGCGCAGAAGTCATG
Terms and licenses: Academic/Nonprofit Terms; Industry Terms: Not Available to Industry
Depositor comments: These plasmids were generated as part of the Illuminating the Druggable Genome (IDG) program sponsored by the NIH Common Fund. The goal of this program is to identify, gather, and distribute information and resources for proteins that currently are not well-studied yet belong to commonly drug-targeted protein families: protein kinases, non-olfactory G-protein coupled receptors (GPCRs), and ion channels. The IDG program is designed to develop fundamental research tools for understudied proteins, elucidate their function, and disseminate the IDG-related resources and data to the greater scientific community. These lentiviral gateway destination plasmids were generated, as part of the Kinase-Data and Resource Generating Center (DRGC), using the single fragment or multisite gateway cloning technology. They were used for generating proteomics-based protein-interaction and protein-proximity networks that can be accessed through the kinase-DRGC website https://darkkinome.org/. Each plasmid has either an N- or C-terminal fusion protein (Flag/ V5/V5-miniTurbo/V5-TurboID/miniTurbo-V5/TurboID-V5) tagged understudied kinase driven under either a CMV or Ubiquitin (UBC) promoter. All inserts in the pENTR plasmids used to generate the deposited destination plasmids were end-sequenced and insert size validated prior to multi-site gateway cloning. The combined insert size of the single fragment or three fragment destination plasmids were confirmed by restriction digestion (BsrGI, and EcoRV for pDest667; BsrGI, EcoRV, and BstZ17I for pDest663; and BsrGI for pHAGE) and all plasmids were partially sequenced to ensure in-frame ORFs and fusion tags.
How to cite: pHAGE-CMV-Flag-BRSK2_IDG-K was a gift from Ben Major (Addgene plasmid # 135279 ; http://n2t.net/addgene:135279 ; RRID:Addgene_135279)
