[The description below was written by a language model from this plasmid's Addgene catalogue record, the feature table of its GenBank file and pLannotate feature annotations shown in this document.]
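Description:
pHAGE-CMV-Flag-BRSK2_IDG-K is an HIV-1-based lentiviral expression plasmid built on the pHAGE backbone that carries human BRSK2, a serine/threonine kinase of the SAD family, fused to an N-terminal FLAG epitope. It is propagated in E. coli through a high-copy ColE1/pUC-type origin with ampicillin selection (AmpR, beta-lactamase). The viral portion contains a full-length upstream HIV-1 LTR, the Psi packaging signal, the Rev response element, the cPPT/CTS and a U3-deleted self-inactivating 3' LTR. The transcript between the LTRs can therefore be packaged when helper functions are supplied in trans, and it integrates into target mammalian cells.

Between the LTRs, the CMV immediate-early enhancer and promoter drive a single transcript. It begins with a Kozak sequence and the FLAG tag, followed by the BRSK2 open reading frame flanked by attB1 and attB2 sites, the scars of Gateway recombination from an entry clone. Although catalogued as a "Gateway destination" clone, it is thus the recombined expression product. Downstream lie a chimeric intron and an EMCV IRES that directs translation of puromycin N-acetyltransferase from the same mRNA, linking puromycin resistance to kinase expression. A WPRE then enhances transcript expression.

The plasmid was made within the Illuminating the Druggable Genome program as a tool for understudied kinases, and is intended for FLAG affinity purification and mass spectrometry to map protein-protein interaction networks. The two sequence records differ slightly in length (10,158 versus 10,142 nt) but share the same architecture. The depositor reports only partial sequencing plus restriction-digest validation.
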