LOCUS       Exported 10158 bp ds-DNA circular SYN 13-MAY-2021
DEFINITION  Gateway destination clone of BRSK2 (human) tagged with N-terminal
            Flag for generating protein-protein networks using fusion tag
            affinity-based proteomics .
ACCESSION   .
VERSION     .
KEYWORDS    pHAGE-CMV-Flag-BRSK2_IDG-K
SOURCE      synthetic DNA construct
  ORGANISM  synthetic DNA construct
REFERENCE   1 (bases 1 to 10158)
  TITLE     Major lab plasmids for proteomics-based protein-interaction and
            protein-proximity network generation
REFERENCE   2 (bases 1 to 10158)
  AUTHORS   .
  TITLE     Direct Submission
  JOURNAL   Exported May 13, 2021 from SnapGene Server 1.1.58
            http://www.snapgene.com
FEATURES             Location/Qualifiers
     source          1..10158
                     /organism="synthetic DNA construct"
                     /mol_type="other DNA"
     LTR             1..634
                     /label=3' LTR
                     /note="3' long terminal repeat (LTR) from HIV-1"
     misc_feature    681..806
                     /label=HIV-1 Psi
                     /note="packaging signal of human immunodeficiency virus
                     type 1"
     misc_feature    1303..1536
                     /label=RRE
                     /note="The Rev response element (RRE) of HIV-1 allows for
                     Rev-dependent mRNA export from the nucleus to the
                     cytoplasm."
     CDS             1721..1765
                     /codon_start=1
                     /product="antigenic peptide corresponding to amino acids
                     655 to 669 of the HIV envelope protein gp41 (Lutje Hulsik
                     et al., 2013)"
                     /label=gp41 peptide
                     /note="recognized by the 2H10 single-chain llama nanobody"
                     /translation="KNEQELLELDKWASL"
     misc_feature    2058..2175
                     /label=cPPT/CTS
                     /note="central polypurine tract and central termination
                     sequence of HIV-1"
     enhancer        2227..2530
                     /label=CMV enhancer
                     /note="human cytomegalovirus immediate early enhancer"
     promoter        2531..2734
                     /label=CMV promoter
                     /note="human cytomegalovirus (CMV) immediate early
                     promoter"
     primer_bind     2685..2705
                     /label=CMV-F
                     /note="Human CMV immediate early promoter, forward primer"
     primer_bind     2731..2755
                     /label=LNCX
                     /note="Human CMV promoter, forward primer"
     regulatory      2826..2835
                     /regulatory_class="other"
                     /note="vertebrate consensus sequence for strong initiation
                     of translation (Kozak, 1987)"
     CDS             2835..2858
                     /codon_start=1
                     /product="FLAG(R) epitope tag, followed by an enterokinase
                     cleavage site"
                     /label=FLAG
                     /translation="DYKDDDDK"
     protein_bind    2868..2892
                     /gene="mutant version of attB"
                     /label=attB1
                     /bound_moiety="BP Clonase(TM)"
                     /note="recombination site for the Gateway(R) BP reaction"
     protein_bind    complement(4927..4951)
                     /gene="mutant version of attB"
                     /label=attB2
                     /bound_moiety="BP Clonase(TM)"
                     /note="recombination site for the Gateway(R) BP reaction"
     intron          5025..5254
                     /label=chimeric intron
                     /note="chimera between introns from adenovirus and
                     immunoglobulin heavy chain genes"
     primer_bind     5237..5256
                     /label=pMT2-F
                     /note="Synthetic intron, forward primer"
     misc_feature    5327..5900
                     /label=IRES
                     /note="internal ribosome entry site (IRES) of the
                     encephalomyocarditis virus (EMCV)"
     primer_bind     complement(5494..5511)
                     /label=IRES reverse
                     /note="IRES internal ribosome entry site, reverse primer.
                     Also called pCDH-rev"
     primer_bind     5721..5740
                     /label=IRES-F
                     /note="IRES internal ribosome entry site, forward primer"
     CDS             5933..6532
                     /codon_start=1
                     /gene="pac from Streptomyces alboniger"
                     /product="puromycin N-acetyltransferase"
                     /label=PuroR
                     /note="confers resistance to puromycin"
                     /translation="MTEYKPTVRLATRDDVPRAVRTLAAAFADYPATRHTVDPDRHIER
                     VTELQELFLTRVGLDIGKVWVADDGAAVAVWTTPESVEAGAVFAEIGPRMAELSGSRLA
                     AQQQMEGLLAPHRPKEPAWFLATVGVSPDHQGKGLGSAVVLPGVEAAERAGVPAFLETS
                     APRNLPFYERLGFTVTADVEVPEGPRTWCMTRKPGA"
     primer_bind     complement(5933..5952)
                     /label=Puro-R
                     /note="Puromycin resistance gene, reverse primer. Also
                     called puro-variant-R"
     primer_bind     6429..6449
                     /label=Puro-F
                     /note="Puromycin resistance gene, forward primer"
     misc_feature    6547..7135
                     /label=WPRE
                     /note="woodchuck hepatitis virus posttranscriptional
                     regulatory element"
     primer_bind     complement(6600..6620)
                     /label=WPRE-R
                     /note="WPRE, reverse primer"
     CDS             complement(7018..7029)
                     /codon_start=1
                     /product="Factor Xa recognition and cleavage site"
                     /label=Factor Xa site
                     /translation="IEGR"
     LTR             7210..7443
                     /label=3' LTR (Delta-U3)
                     /note="self-inactivating 3' long terminal repeat (LTR) from
                     HIV-1"
     primer_bind     complement(7562..7580)
                     /label=pBRforEco
                     /note="pBR322 vectors, upsteam of EcoRI site, forward
                     primer"
     promoter        7648..7752
                     /gene="bla"
                     /label=AmpR promoter
     CDS             7753..8613
                     /codon_start=1
                     /gene="bla"
                     /product="beta-lactamase"
                     /label=AmpR
                     /note="confers resistance to ampicillin, carbenicillin, and
                     related antibiotics"
                     /translation="MSIQHFRVALIPFFAAFCLPVFAHPETLVKVKDAEDQLGARVGYI
                     ELDLNSGKILESFRPEERFPMMSTFKVLLCGAVLSRVDAGQEQLGRRIHYSQNDLVEYS
                     PVTEKHLTDGMTVRELCSAAITMSDNTAANLLLTTIGGPKELTAFLHNMGDHVTRLDRW
                     EPELNEAIPNDERDTTMPVAMATTLRKLLTGELLTLASRQQLIDWMEADKVAGPLLRSA
                     LPAGWFIADKSGAGERGSRGIIAALGPDGKPSRIVVIYTTGSQATMDERNRQIAEIGAS
                     LIKHW"
     primer_bind     complement(7971..7990)
                     /label=Amp-R
                     /note="Ampicillin resistance gene, reverse primer"
     rep_origin      8784..9372
                     /direction=RIGHT
                     /label=ori
                     /note="high-copy-number ColE1/pMB1/pBR322/pUC origin of
                     replication"
     primer_bind     9273..9292
                     /label=pBR322ori-F
                     /note="pBR322 origin, forward primer"
     primer_bind     9526..9543
                     /label=L4440
                     /note="L4440 vector, forward primer"
     primer_bind     9636..9655
                     /label=SV40pro-F
                     /note="SV40 promoter/origin, forward primer"
     protein_bind    9784..9805
                     /label=CAP binding site
                     /bound_moiety="E. coli catabolite activator protein"
                     /note="CAP binding activates transcription in the presence
                     of cAMP."
     promoter        9820..9850
                     /label=lac promoter
                     /note="promoter for the E. coli lac operon"
     protein_bind    9858..9874
                     /label=lac operator
                     /bound_moiety="lac repressor encoded by lacI"
                     /note="The lac repressor binds to the lac operator to
                     inhibit transcription in E. coli. This inhibition can be
                     relieved by adding lactose or
                     isopropyl-beta-D-thiogalactopyranoside (IPTG)."
     primer_bind     9863..9885
                     /label=M13/pUC Reverse
                     /note="In lacZ gene"
     primer_bind     9882..9898
                     /label=M13 rev
                     /note="common sequencing primer, one of multiple similar
                     variants"
     primer_bind     9882..9898
                     /label=M13 Reverse
                     /note="In lacZ gene. Also called M13-rev"
     primer_bind     9948..9967
                     /label=EBV-rev
                     /note="SV40 polyA terminator, reverse primer"
ORIGIN
        1 tggaagggct aattcactcc caaagaagac aagatatcct tgatctgtgg atctaccaca
       61 cacaaggcta cttccctgat tagcagaact acacaccagg gccaggggtc agatatccac
      121 tgacctttgg atggtgctac aagctagtac cagttgagcc agataaggta gaagaggcca
      181 ataaaggaga gaacaccagc ttgttacacc ctgtgagcct gcatgggatg gatgacccgg
      241 agagagaagt gttagagtgg aggtttgaca gccgcctagc atttcatcac gtggcccgag
      301 agctgcatcc ggagtacttc aagaactgct gatatcgagc ttgctacaag ggactttccg
      361 ctggggactt tccagggagg cgtggcctgg gcgggactgg ggagtggcga gccctcagat
      421 cctgcatata agcagctgct ttttgcctgt actgggtctc tctggttaga ccagatctga
      481 gcctgggagc tctctggcta actagggaac ccactgctta agcctcaata aagcttgcct
      541 tgagtgcttc aagtagtgtg tgcccgtctg ttgtgtgact ctggtaacta gagatccctc
      601 agaccctttt agtcagtgtg gaaaatctct agcagtggcg cccgaacagg gacttgaaag
      661 cgaaagggaa accagaggag ctctctcgac gcaggactcg gcttgctgaa gcgcgcacgg
      721 caagaggcga ggggcggcga ctggtgagta cgccaaaaat tttgactagc ggaggctaga
      781 aggagagaga tgggtgcgag agcgtcagta ttaagcgggg gagaattaga tcgcgatggg
      841 aaaaaattcg gttaaggcca gggggaaaga aaaaatataa attaaaacat atagtatggg
      901 caagcaggga gctagaacga ttcgcagtta atcctggcct gttagaaaca tcagaaggct
      961 gtagacaaat actgggacag ctacaaccat cccttcagac aggatcagaa gaacttagat
     1021 cattatataa tacagtagca accctctatt gtgtgcatca aaggatagag ataaaagaca
     1081 ccaaggaagc tttagacaag atagaggaag agcaaaacaa aagtaagacc accgcacagc
     1141 aagcggccgg ccgctgatct tcagacctgg aggaggagat atgagggaca attggagaag
     1201 tgaattatat aaatataaag tagtaaaaat tgaaccatta ggagtagcac ccaccaaggc
     1261 aaagagaaga gtggtgcaga gagaaaaaag agcagtggga ataggagctt tgttccttgg
     1321 gttcttggga gcagcaggaa gcactatggg cgcagcgtca atgacgctga cggtacaggc
     1381 cagacaatta ttgtctggta tagtgcagca gcagaacaat ttgctgaggg ctattgaggc
     1441 gcaacagcat ctgttgcaac tcacagtctg gggcatcaag cagctccagg caagaatcct
     1501 ggctgtggaa agatacctaa aggatcaaca gctcctgggg atttggggtt gctctggaaa
     1561 actcatttgc accactgctg tgccttggaa tgctagttgg agtaataaat ctctggaaca
     1621 gatttggaat cacacgacct ggatggagtg ggacagagaa attaacaatt acacaagctt
     1681 aatacactcc ttaattgaag aatcgcaaaa ccagcaagaa aagaatgaac aagaattatt
     1741 ggaattagat aaatgggcaa gtttgtggaa ttggtttaac ataacaaatt ggctgtggta
     1801 tataaaatta ttcataatga tagtaggagg cttggtaggt ttaagaatag tttttgctgt
     1861 actttctata gtgaatagag ttaggcaggg atattcacca ttatcgtttc agacccacct
     1921 cccaaccccg aggggacccg acaggcccga aggaatagaa gaagaaggtg gagagagaga
     1981 cagagacaga tccattcgat tagtgaacgg atctcgacgg tatcgccgaa ttcacaaatg
     2041 gcagtattca tccacaattt taaaagaaaa ggggggattg gggggtacag tgcaggggaa
     2101 agaatagtag acataatagc aacagacata caaactaaag aattacaaaa acaaattaca
     2161 aaaattcaaa attttcgggt ttattacagg gacagcagag atccagtttg gactagtgga
     2221 gttccgcgtt acataactta cggtaaatgg cccgcctggc tgaccgccca acgacccccg
     2281 cccattgacg tcaataatga cgtatgttcc catagtaacg ccaataggga ctttccattg
     2341 acgtcaatgg gtggagtatt tacggtaaac tgcccacttg gcagtacatc aagtgtatca
     2401 tatgccaagt acgcccccta ttgacgtcaa tgacggtaaa tggcccgcct ggcattatgc
     2461 ccagtacatg accttatggg actttcctac ttggcagtac atctacgtat tagtcatcgc
     2521 tattaccatg gtgatgcggt tttggcagta catcaatggg cgtggatagc ggtttgactc
     2581 acggggattt ccaagtctcc accccattga cgtcaatggg agtttgtttt ggcaccaaaa
     2641 tcaacgggac tttccaaaat gtcgtaacaa ctccgcccca ttgacgcaaa tgggcggtag
     2701 gcgtgtacgg tgggaggtct atataagcag agctcgttta gtgaaccgtc agatcgcctg
     2761 gagacgccat ccacgctgtt ttgacctcca tagaagacac cggcggccat accggtcagc
     2821 tcgaggccac catggactac aaggacgacg acgacaaggg cggatcaaca agtttgtaca
     2881 aaaaagcaga agggccgtca aggcccacca tgacatcgac ggggaaggac ggcggcgcgc
     2941 agcacgcgca gtatgttggg ccctaccggc tggagaagac gctgggcaag gggcagacag
     3001 gtctggtgaa gctgggggtt cactgcgtca cctgccagaa ggtggccatc aagatcgtca
     3061 accgtgagaa gctcagcgag tcggtgctga tgaaggtgga gcgggagatc gcgatcctga
     3121 agctcattga gcacccccac gtcctaaagc tgcacgacgt ttatgaaaac aaaaaatatt
     3181 tgtacctggt gctagaacac gtgtcaggtg gtgagctctt cgactacctg gtgaagaagg
     3241 ggaggctgac gcctaaggag gctcggaagt tcttccggca gatcatctct gcgctggact
     3301 tctgccacag ccactccata tgccacaggg atctgaaacc tgaaaacctc ctgctggacg
     3361 agaagaacaa catccgcatc gcagactttg gcatggcgtc cctgcaggtt ggcgacagcc
     3421 tgttggagac cagctgtggg tccccccact acgcctgccc cgaggtgatc cggggggaga
     3481 agtatgacgg ccggaaggcg gacgtgtgga gctgcggcgt catcctgttc gccttgctgg
     3541 tgggggctct gcccttcgac gatgacaact tgcgacagct gctggagaag gtgaagcggg
     3601 gcgtgttcca catgccgcac tttatcccgc ccgactgcca gagtctgcta cggggcatga
     3661 tcgaggtgga cgccgcacgc cgcctcacgc tagagcacat tcagaaacac atatggtata
     3721 tagggggcaa gaatgagccc gaaccagagc agcccattcc tcgcaaggtg cagatccgct
     3781 cgctgcccag cctggaggac atcgaccccg acgtgctgga cagcatgcac tcactgggct
     3841 gcttccgaga ccgcaacaag ctgctgcagg acctgctgtc cgaggaggag aaccaggaga
     3901 agatgattta cttcctcctc ctggaccgga aagaaaggta cccgagccag gaggatgagg
     3961 acctgccccc ccggaacgag atagaccctc cccggaagcg tgtggactcc ccgatgctga
     4021 accggcacgg caagcggcgg ccagaacgca aatccatgga ggtgctcagc gtgacggacg
     4081 gcggctcccc ggtgcctgcg cggcgggcca ttgagatggc ccagcacggc cagaggtctc
     4141 ggtccatcag cggtgcctcc tcaggccttt ccaccagccc actcagcagc ccccgggtga
     4201 cccctcaccc ctcaccaagg ggcagtcccc tccccacccc caaggggaca cctgtccaca
     4261 cgccaaagga gagcccggct ggcacgccca accccacgcc cccgtccagc cccagcgtcg
     4321 gaggggtgcc ctggagggcg cggctcaact ccatcaagaa cagctttctg ggctcacccc
     4381 gcttccaccg ccggaaactg caagttccga cgccggagga gatgtccaac ctgacaccag
     4441 agtcgtcccc agagctggcg aagaagtcct ggtttgggaa cttcatcagc ctggagaagg
     4501 aggagcagat cttcgtggtc atcaaagaca aacctctgag ctccatcaag gctgacatcg
     4561 tgcacgcctt cctgtcgatt cccagtctca gccacagcgt catctcccaa acgagcttcc
     4621 gggccgagta caaggccacg ggggggccag ccgtgttcca gaagccggtc aagttccagg
     4681 ttgatatcac ctacacggag ggtggggagg cgcagaagga gaacggcatc tactccgtca
     4741 ccttcaccct gctctcaggc cccagccgtc gcttcaagag ggtggtggag accatccagg
     4801 cccagctgct gagcacacac gacccgcctg cggcccagca cttgtcagac accactaact
     4861 gtatggaaat gatgacgggg cggctttcca aatgtggaat tatcccgaaa agttcaggcc
     4921 tcatgggccc agctttcttg tacaaagtgg ttgattaaga tccactagta acggccgcca
     4981 gtgtgctgga attaattcgc tgtctgcgag ggccagctgt tggggtgagt actccctctc
     5041 aaaagcgggc atgacttctg cgctaagatt gtcagtttcc aaaaacgagg aggatttgat
     5101 attcacctgg cccgcggtga tgcctttgag ggtggccgcg tccatctggt cagaaaagac
     5161 aatctttttg ttgtcaagct tgaggtgtgg caggcttgag atctggccat acacttgagt
     5221 gacaatgaca tccactttgc ctttctctcc acaggtgtcc actcccaggt ccaactgcag
     5281 gtcgagcatg catctagggc ggccaattcc gcccctctcc cccccccccc tctccctccc
     5341 ccccccctaa cgttactggc cgaagccgct tggaataagg ccggtgtgcg tttgtctata
     5401 tgttattttc caccatattg ccgtcttttg gcaatgtgag ggcccggaaa cctggccctg
     5461 tcttcttgac gagcattcct aggggtcttt cccctctcgc caaaggaatg caaggtctgt
     5521 tgaatgtcgt gaaggaagca gttcctctgg aagcttcttg aagacaaaca acgtctgtag
     5581 cgaccctttg caggcagcgg aaccccccac ctggcgacag gtgcctctgc ggccaaaagc
     5641 cacgtgtata agatacacct gcaaaggcgg cacaacccca gtgccacgtt gtgagttgga
     5701 tagttgtgga aagagtcaaa tggctctcct caagcgtatt caacaagggg ctgaaggatg
     5761 cccagaaggt accccattgt atgggatctg atctggggcc tcggtgcaca tgctttacat
     5821 gtgtttagtc gaggttaaaa aaacgtctag gccccccgaa ccacggggac gtggttttcc
     5881 tttgaaaaac acgatgataa gcttgccaca acccacaagg agacgacctt ccatgaccga
     5941 gtacaagccc acggtgcgcc tcgccacccg cgacgacgtc ccccgggccg tacgcaccct
     6001 cgccgccgcg ttcgccgact accccgccac gcgccacacc gtcgacccgg accgccacat
     6061 cgagcgggtc accgagctgc aagaactctt cctcacgcgc gtcgggctcg acatcggcaa
     6121 ggtgtgggtc gcggacgacg gcgccgcggt ggcggtctgg accacgccgg agagcgtcga
     6181 agcgggggcg gtgttcgccg agatcggccc gcgcatggcc gagttgagcg gttcccggct
     6241 ggccgcgcag caacagatgg aaggcctcct ggcgccgcac cggcccaagg agcccgcgtg
     6301 gttcctggcc accgtcggcg tctcgcccga ccaccagggc aagggtctgg gcagcgccgt
     6361 cgtgctcccc ggagtggagg cggccgagcg cgccggggtg cccgccttcc tggagacctc
     6421 cgcgccccgc aacctcccct tctacgagcg gctcggcttc accgtcaccg ccgacgtcga
     6481 ggtgcccgaa ggaccgcgca cctggtgcat gacccgcaag cccggtgcct gatatcgata
     6541 gatcctaatc aacctctgga ttacaaaatt tgtgaaagat tgactggtat tcttaactat
     6601 gttgctcctt ttacgctatg tggatacgct gctttaatgc ctttgtatca tgctattgct
     6661 tcccgtatgg ctttcatttt ctcctccttg tataaatcct ggttgctgtc tctttatgag
     6721 gagttgtggc ccgttgtcag gcaacgtggc gtggtgtgca ctgtgtttgc tgacgcaacc
     6781 cccactggtt ggggcattgc caccacctgt cagctccttt ccgggacttt cgctttcccc
     6841 ctccctattg ccacggcgga actcatcgcc gcctgccttg cccgctgctg gacaggggct
     6901 cggctgttgg gcactgacaa ttccgtggtg ttgtcgggga aatcatcgtc ctttccttgg
     6961 ctgctcgcct gtgttgccac ctggattctg cgcgggacgt ccttctgcta cgtcccttcg
     7021 gccctcaatc cagcggacct tccttcccgc ggcctgctgc cggctctgcg gcctcttccg
     7081 cgtcttcgcc ttcgccctca gacgagtcgg atctcccttt gggccgcctc cccgcctgag
     7141 atcctttaag accaatgact tacaaggcag ctgtagatct tagccacttt ttaaaagaaa
     7201 aggggggact ggaagggcta attcactccc aacgaagaca agatctgctt tttgcttgta
     7261 ctgggtctct ctggttagac cagatctgag cctgggagct ctctggctaa ctagggaacc
     7321 cactgcttaa gcctcaataa agcttgcctt gagtgcttca agtagtgtgt gcccgtctgt
     7381 tgtgtgactc tggtaactag agatccctca gaccctttta gtcagtgtgg aaaatctcta
     7441 gcagtagtag ttcatgtcat cttattattc agtatttata acttgcaaag aaatgaatat
     7501 cagagagtga gaggcccggg ttaattaagg aaagggctag atcattcttg aagacgaaag
     7561 ggcctcgtga tacgcctatt tttataggtt aatgtcatga taataatggt ttcttagacg
     7621 tcaggtggca cttttcgggg aaatgtgcgc ggaaccccta tttgtttatt tttctaaata
     7681 cattcaaata tgtatccgct catgagacaa taaccctgat aaatgcttca ataatattga
     7741 aaaaggaaga gtatgagtat tcaacatttc cgtgtcgccc ttattccctt ttttgcggca
     7801 ttttgccttc ctgtttttgc tcacccagaa acgctggtga aagtaaaaga tgctgaagat
     7861 cagttgggtg cacgagtggg ttacatcgaa ctggatctca acagcggtaa gatccttgag
     7921 agttttcgcc ccgaagaacg ttttccaatg atgagcactt ttaaagttct gctatgtggc
     7981 gcggtattat cccgtgttga cgccgggcaa gagcaactcg gtcgccgcat acactattct
     8041 cagaatgact tggttgagta ctcaccagtc acagaaaagc atcttacgga tggcatgaca
     8101 gtaagagaat tatgcagtgc tgccataacc atgagtgata acactgcggc caacttactt
     8161 ctgacaacga tcggaggacc gaaggagcta accgcttttt tgcacaacat gggggatcat
     8221 gtaactcgcc ttgatcgttg ggaaccggag ctgaatgaag ccataccaaa cgacgagcgt
     8281 gacaccacga tgcctgtagc aatggcaaca acgttgcgca aactattaac tggcgaacta
     8341 cttactctag cttcccggca acaattaata gactggatgg aggcggataa agttgcagga
     8401 ccacttctgc gctcggccct tccggctggc tggtttattg ctgataaatc tggagccggt
     8461 gagcgtgggt ctcgcggtat cattgcagca ctggggccag atggtaagcc ctcccgtatc
     8521 gtagttatct acacgacggg gagtcaggca actatggatg aacgaaatag acagatcgct
     8581 gagataggtg cctcactgat taagcattgg taactgtcag accaagttta ctcatatata
     8641 ctttagattg atttaaaact tcatttttaa tttaaaagga tctaggtgaa gatccttttt
     8701 gataatctca tgaccaaaat cccttaacgt gagttttcgt tccactgagc gtcagacccc
     8761 gtagaaaaga tcaaaggatc ttcttgagat cctttttttc tgcgcgtaat ctgctgcttg
     8821 caaacaaaaa aaccaccgct accagcggtg gtttgtttgc cggatcaaga gctaccaact
     8881 ctttttccga aggtaactgg cttcagcaga gcgcagatac caaatactgt tcttctagtg
     8941 tagccgtagt taggccacca cttcaagaac tctgtagcac cgcctacata cctcgctctg
     9001 ctaatcctgt taccagtggc tgctgccagt ggcgataagt cgtgtcttac cgggttggac
     9061 tcaagacgat agttaccgga taaggcgcag cggtcgggct gaacgggggg ttcgtgcaca
     9121 cagcccagct tggagcgaac gacctacacc gaactgagat acctacagcg tgagctatga
     9181 gaaagcgcca cgcttcccga agggagaaag gcggacaggt atccggtaag cggcagggtc
     9241 ggaacaggag agcgcacgag ggagcttcca gggggaaacg cctggtatct ttatagtcct
     9301 gtcgggtttc gccacctctg acttgagcgt cgatttttgt gatgctcgtc aggggggcgg
     9361 agcctatgga aaaacgccag caacgcggcc tttttacggt tcctggcctt ttgctggcct
     9421 tttgctcaca tgttctttcc tgcgttatcc cctgattctg tggataaccg tattaccgcc
     9481 tttgagtgag ctgataccgc tcgccgcagc cgaacgaccg agcgcagcga gtcagtgagc
     9541 gaggaagcgg aagagcgccc aatacgcaaa ccgcctctcc ccgcgcgttg gccgattcat
     9601 taatgcagca agctcatggc tgactaattt ttttttattt atgcagaggc cgaggccgcc
     9661 tcggcctctg agctattcca gaagtagtga ggaggctttt ttggaggcct aggcttttgc
     9721 aaaaagctcc ccgtggcacg acaggtttcc cgactggaaa gcgggcagtg agcgcaacgc
     9781 aattaatgtg agttagctca ctcattaggc accccaggct ttacacttta tgcttccggc
     9841 tcgtatgttg tgtggaattg tgagcggata acaatttcac acaggaaaca gctatgacat
     9901 gattacgaat ttcacaaata aagcattttt ttcactgcat tctagttgtg gtttgtccaa
     9961 actcatcaat gtatcttatc atgtctggat caactggata actcaagcta accaaaatca
    10021 tcccaaactt cccaccccat accctattac cactgccaat tacctgtggt ttcatttact
    10081 ctaaacctgt gattcctctg aattattttc attttaaaga aattgtattt gttaaatatg
    10141 tactacaaac ttagtagt
//
