Features (pLannotate 1.2.2; 29 found; start..end, strand, type, name):
      4..333     +  CDS            nef (fragment): NEF_HV1BR - Experimental evidence at protein level: Swiss-Prot protein existence level 1. Extracellular Nef protein targets CD4(+) T-lymphocytes for apoptosis by interacting with CXCR4 surface receptors (PubMed:14990729). From Human immunodeficiency virus type 1 group M subtype B (isolate BRU/LAI) (HIV-1).
    381..638     +  LTR            5' LTR (truncated): truncated 5' long terminal repeat (LTR) from HIV-1
    685..810     +  misc_feature   HIV-1 Ψ: packaging signal of human immunodeficiency virus type 1
    794..1132    +  CDS            HIV-1 gag (fragment): gag protein from human immunodeficiency virus 1; gag
   1307..1540    +  misc_feature   RRE: The Rev response element (RRE) of HIV-1 allows for Rev-dependent mRNA export from the nucleus to the cytoplasm.
   1917..2017    +  CDS            Rev (fragment): human immunodeficiency virus 1 (HIV-1) Rev protein; rev; enhances nuclear export of unspliced and incompletely spliced viral mRNAs
   2062..2179    +  misc_feature   cPPT/CTS: central polypurine tract and central termination sequence of HIV-1
   2231..2534    +  enhancer       CMV enhancer: human cytomegalovirus immediate early enhancer
   2535..2738    +  promoter       CMV promoter: human cytomegalovirus (CMV) immediate early promoter
   2842..2862    +  CDS            FLAG (fragment): FLAG® epitope tag, followed by an enterokinase cleavage site
   2873..2893    +  protein_bind   attB1: mutant version of attB; core recombination site for the Gateway® BP reaction BP Clonase™
   2914..4902    +  CDS            BRSK2 (fragment): BRSK2_HUMAN - Also known as C11orf7, PEN11B, SADA, STK29. Experimental evidence at protein level: Swiss-Prot protein existence level 1. Serine/threonine-protein kinase that plays a key role in polarization of neurons and axonogenesis, cell cycle progress and insulin secretion. Phosphorylates CDK16, CDC25C, MAPT/TAU, PAK1 and WEE1. Following phosphorylation and activation by STK11/LKB1, acts as a key regulator of polarization of cortical neurons, probably by mediating phosphorylation of microtubule-associated proteins such as MAPT/TAU at 'Thr-529' and 'Ser-579'. Also regulates neuron polarizati
   4934..4954    -  protein_bind   attB2: mutant version of attB; core recombination site for the Gateway® BP reaction BP Clonase™
   5029..5258    +  intron         chimeric intron: chimera between introns from adenovirus and immunoglobulin heavy chain genes
   5427..5889    +  misc_feature   IRES: internal ribosome entry site (IRES) of the encephalomyocarditis virus (EMCV)
   5922..6521    +  CDS            PuroR: puromycin N-acetyltransferase; pac from Streptomyces; confers resistance to puromycin
   6536..7124    +  misc_feature   WPRE: woodchuck hepatitis virus posttranscriptional regulatory element
   7132..7197    +  CDS            nef (fragment): NEF_HV1Z2 - Experimental evidence at protein level: Swiss-Prot protein existence level 1. Extracellular Nef protein targets CD4(+) T-lymphocytes for apoptosis by interacting with CXCR4 surface receptors. From Human immunodeficiency virus type 1 group M subtype D (isolate Z2/CDC-Z34) (HIV-1).
   7199..7432    +  LTR            3' LTR (ΔU3): self-inactivating 3' long terminal repeat (LTR) from HIV-1
   7637..7741    +  promoter       AmpR promoter: bla
   7742..8602    +  CDS            AmpR: β-lactamase; bla; confers resistance to ampicillin, carbenicillin, and related antibiotics
   8773..9361    +  rep_origin     ori: high-copy-number ColE1/pMB1/pBR322/pUC origin of replication
   9544..9598    +  CDS            lacI (fragment): lac repressor; lacI; The lac repressor binds to the lac operator to inhibit transcription in E. coli. This inhibition can be relieved by adding lactose or isopropyl-β-D-thiogalactopyranoside (IPTG).
   9604..9697    +  rep_origin     SV40 ori (fragment): SV40 origin of replication
   9722..9759    +  CDS            lacI (fragment): lac repressor; lacI; The lac repressor binds to the lac operator to inhibit transcription in E. coli. This inhibition can be relieved by adding lactose or isopropyl-β-D-thiogalactopyranoside (IPTG).
   9772..9793    +  protein_bind   CAP binding site: CAP binding activates transcription in the presence of cAMP. E. coli catabolite activator protein
   9808..9838    +  promoter       lac promoter: promoter for the E. coli lac operon
   9846..9862    +  protein_bind   lac operator: The lac repressor binds to the lac operator to inhibit transcription in E. coli. This inhibition can be relieved by adding lactose or isopropyl-β-D-thiogalactopyranoside (IPTG). lac repressor encoded by lacI
   9896..9979    +  polyA_signal   SV40 poly(A) signal (fragment): SV40 polyadenylation signal
>Addgene plasmid #135279 | pHAGE-CMV-Flag-BRSK2_IDG-K | depositor full sequence | sequence record 260387 | Full Sequence
TAGTTGGAAGGGCTAATTCACTCCCAAAGAAGACAAGATATCCTTGATCTGTGGATCTACCACACACAAG
GCTACTTCCCTGATTAGCAGAACTACACACCAGGGCCAGGGGTCAGATATCCACTGACCTTTGGATGGTG
CTACAAGCTAGTACCAGTTGAGCCAGATAAGGTAGAAGAGGCCAATAAAGGAGAGAACACCAGCTTGTTA
CACCCTGTGAGCCTGCATGGGATGGATGACCCGGAGAGAGAAGTGTTAGAGTGGAGGTTTGACAGCCGCC
TAGCATTTCATCACGTGGCCCGAGAGCTGCATCCGGAGTACTTCAAGAACTGCTGATATCGAGCTTGCTA
CAAGGGACTTTCCGCTGGGGACTTTCCAGGGAGGCGTGGCCTGGGCGGGACTGGGGAGTGGCGAGCCCTC
AGATCCTGCATATAAGCAGCTGCTTTTTGCCTGTACTGGGTCTCTCTGGTTAGACCAGATCTGAGCCTGG
GAGCTCTCTGGCTAACTAGGGAACCCACTGCTTAAGCCTCAATAAAGCTTGCCTTGAGTGCTTCAAGTAG
TGTGTGCCCGTCTGTTGTGTGACTCTGGTAACTAGAGATCCCTCAGACCCTTTTAGTCAGTGTGGAAAAT
CTCTAGCAGTGGCGCCCGAACAGGGACTTGAAAGCGAAAGGGAAACCAGAGGAGCTCTCTCGACGCAGGA
CTCGGCTTGCTGAAGCGCGCACGGCAAGAGGCGAGGGGCGGCGACTGGTGAGTACGCCAAAAATTTTGAC
TAGCGGAGGCTAGAAGGAGAGAGATGGGTGCGAGAGCGTCAGTATTAAGCGGGGGAGAATTAGATCGCGA
TGGGAAAAAATTCGGTTAAGGCCAGGGGGAAAGAAAAAATATAAATTAAAACATATAGTATGGGCAAGCA
GGGAGCTAGAACGATTCGCAGTTAATCCTGGCCTGTTAGAAACATCAGAAGGCTGTAGACAAATACTGGG
ACAGCTACAACCATCCCTTCAGACAGGATCAGAAGAACTTAGATCATTATATAATACAGTAGCAACCCTC
TATTGTGTGCATCAAAGGATAGAGATAAAAGACACCAAGGAAGCTTTAGACAAGATAGAGGAAGAGCAAA
ACAAAAGTAAGACCACCGCACAGCAAGCGGCCGGCCGCTGATCTTCAGACCTGGAGGAGGAGATATGAGG
GACAATTGGAGAAGTGAATTATATAAATATAAAGTAGTAAAAATTGAACCATTAGGAGTAGCACCCACCA
AGGCAAAGAGAAGAGTGGTGCAGAGAGAAAAAAGAGCAGTGGGAATAGGAGCTTTGTTCCTTGGGTTCTT
GGGAGCAGCAGGAAGCACTATGGGCGCAGCGTCAATGACGCTGACGGTACAGGCCAGACAATTATTGTCT
GGTATAGTGCAGCAGCAGAACAATTTGCTGAGGGCTATTGAGGCGCAACAGCATCTGTTGCAACTCACAG
TCTGGGGCATCAAGCAGCTCCAGGCAAGAATCCTGGCTGTGGAAAGATACCTAAAGGATCAACAGCTCCT
GGGGATTTGGGGTTGCTCTGGAAAACTCATTTGCACCACTGCTGTGCCTTGGAATGCTAGTTGGAGTAAT
AAATCTCTGGAACAGATTTGGAATCACACGACCTGGATGGAGTGGGACAGAGAAATTAACAATTACACAA
GCTTAATACACTCCTTAATTGAAGAATCGCAAAACCAGCAAGAAAAGAATGAACAAGAATTATTGGAATT
AGATAAATGGGCAAGTTTGTGGAATTGGTTTAACATAACAAATTGGCTGTGGTATATAAAATTATTCATA
ATGATAGTAGGAGGCTTGGTAGGTTTAAGAATAGTTTTTGCTGTACTTTCTATAGTGAATAGAGTTAGGC
AGGGATATTCACCATTATCGTTTCAGACCCACCTCCCAACCCCGAGGGGACCCGACAGGCCCGAAGGAAT
AGAAGAAGAAGGTGGAGAGAGAGACAGAGACAGATCCATTCGATTAGTGAACGGATCTCGACGGTATCGC
CGAATTCACAAATGGCAGTATTCATCCACAATTTTAAAAGAAAAGGGGGGATTGGGGGGTACAGTGCAGG
GGAAAGAATAGTAGACATAATAGCAACAGACATACAAACTAAAGAATTACAAAAACAAATTACAAAAATT
CAAAATTTTCGGGTTTATTACAGGGACAGCAGAGATCCAGTTTGGACTAGTGGAGTTCCGCGTTACATAA
CTTACGGTAAATGGCCCGCCTGGCTGACCGCCCAACGACCCCCGCCCATTGACGTCAATAATGACGTATG
TTCCCATAGTAACGCCAATAGGGACTTTCCATTGACGTCAATGGGTGGAGTATTTACGGTAAACTGCCCA
CTTGGCAGTACATCAAGTGTATCATATGCCAAGTACGCCCCCTATTGACGTCAATGACGGTAAATGGCCC
GCCTGGCATTATGCCCAGTACATGACCTTATGGGACTTTCCTACTTGGCAGTACATCTACGTATTAGTCA
TCGCTATTACCATGGTGATGCGGTTTTGGCAGTACATCAATGGGCGTGGATAGCGGTTTGACTCACGGGG
ATTTCCAAGTCTCCACCCCATTGACGTCAATGGGAGTTTGTTTTGGCACCAAAATCAACGGGACTTTCCA
AAATGTCGTAACAACTCCGCCCCATTGACGCAAATGGGCGGTAGGCGTGTACGGTGGGAGGTCTATATAA
GCAGAGCTCGTTTAGTGAACCGTCAGATCGCCTGGAGACGCCATCCACGCTGTTTTGACCTCCATAGAAG
ACACCGGCGGCCGTACCGGTCAGCTCGAGGCCACCATGGACTACAAGGACGACGACGACAAGGGCGGATC
AACAAGTTTGTACAAAAAAGCAGAAGGGCCGTCAAGGCCCACCATGACATCGACGGGGAAGGACGGCGGC
GCGCAGCACGCGCAGTATGTTGGGCCCTACCGGCTGGAGAAGACGCTGGGCAAGGGGCAGACAGGTCTGG
TGAAGCTGGGGGTTCACTGCGTCACCTGCCAGAAGGTGGCCATCAAGATCGTCAACCGTGAGAAGCTCAG
CGAGTCGGTGCTGATGAAGGTGGAGCGGGAGATCGCGATCCTGAAGCTCATTGAGCACCCCCACGTCCTA
AAGCTGCACGACGTTTATGAAAACAAAAAATATTTGTACCTGGTGCTAGAACACGTGTCAGGTGGTGAGC
TCTTCGACTACCTGGTGAAGAAGGGGAGGCTGACGCCTAAGGAGGCTCGGAAGTTCTTCCGGCAGATCAT
CTCTGCGCTGGACTTCTGCCACAGCCACTCCATATGCCACAGGGATCTGAAACCTGAAAACCTCCTGCTG
GACGAGAAGAACAACATCCGCATCGCAGACTTTGGCATGGCGTCCCTGCAGGTTGGCGACAGCCTGTTGG
AGACCAGCTGTGGGTCCCCCCACTACGCCTGCCCCGAGGTGATCCGGGGGGAGAAGTATGACGGCCGGAA
GGCGGACGTGTGGAGCTGCGGCGTCATCCTGTTCGCCTTGCTGGTGGGGGCTCTGCCCTTCGACGATGAC
AACTTGCGACAGCTGCTGGAGAAGGTGAAGCGGGGCGTGTTCCACATGCCGCACTTTATCCCGCCCGACT
GCCAGAGTCTGCTACGGGGCATGATCGAGGTGGACGCCGCACGCCGCCTCACGCTAGAGCACATTCAGAA
ACACATATGGTATATAGGGGGCAAGAATGAGCCCGAACCAGAGCAGCCCATTCCTCGCAAGGTGCAGATC
CGCTCGCTGCCCAGCCTGGAGGACATCGACCCCGACGTGCTGGACAGCATGCACTCACTGGGCTGCTTCC
GAGACCGCAACAAGCTGCTGCAGGACCTGCTGTCCGAGGAGGAGAACCAGGAGAAGATGATTTACTTCCT
CCTCCTGGACCGGAAAGAAAGGTACCCGAGCCAGGAGGATGAGGACCTGCCCCCCCGGAACGAGATAGAC
CCTCCCCGGAAGCGTGTGGACTCCCCGATGCTGAACCGGCACGGCAAGCGGCGGCCAGAACGCAAATCCA
TGGAGGTGCTCAGCGTGACGGACGGCGGCTCCCCGGTGCCTGCGCGGCGGGCCATTGAGATGGCCCAGCA
CGGCCAGAGGTCTCGGTCCATCAGCGGTGCCTCCTCAGGCCTTTCCACCAGCCCACTCAGCAGCCCCCGG
GTGACCCCTCACCCCTCACCAAGGGGCAGTCCCCTCCCCACCCCCAAGGGGACACCTGTCCACACGCCAA
AGGAGAGCCCGGCTGGCACGCCCAACCCCACGCCCCCGTCCAGCCCCAGCGTCGGAGGGGTGCCCTGGAG
GGCGCGGCTCAACTCCATCAAGAACAGCTTTCTGGGCTCACCCCGCTTCCACCGCCGGAAACTGCAAGTT
CCGACGCCGGAGGAGATGTCCAACCTGACACCAGAGTCGTCCCCAGAGCTGGCGAAGAAGTCCTGGTTTG
GGAACTTCATCAGCCTGGAGAAGGAGGAGCAGATCTTCGTGGTCATCAAAGACAAACCTCTGAGCTCCAT
CAAGGCTGACATCGTGCACGCCTTCCTGTCGATTCCCAGTCTCAGCCACAGCGTCATCTCCCAAACGAGC
TTCCGGGCCGAGTACAAGGCCACGGGGGGGCCAGCCGTGTTCCAGAAGCCGGTCAAGTTCCAGGTTGATA
TCACCTACACGGAGGGTGGGGAGGCGCAGAAGGAGAACGGCATCTACTCCGTCACCTTCACCCTGCTCTC
AGGCCCCAGCCGTCGCTTCAAGAGGGTGGTGGAGACCATCCAGGCCCAGCTGCTGAGCACACACGACCCG
CCTGCGGCCCAGCACTTGTCAGACACCACTAACTGTATGGAAATGATGACGGGGCGGCTTTCCAAATGTG
GAATTATCCCGAAAAGTTCAGGCCTCATGGGCCCAGCTTTCTTGTACAAAGTGGTTGATTAAGATCCACT
AGTAACGGCCGCCAGTGTGCTGGAATTAATTCGCTGTCTGCGAGGGCCAGCTGTTGGGGTGAGTACTCCC
TCTCAAAAGCGGGCATGACTTCTGCGCTAAGATTGTCAGTTTCCAAAAACGAGGAGGATTTGATATTCAC
CTGGCCCGCGGTGATGCCTTTGAGGGTGGCCGCGTCCATCTGGTCAGAAAAGACAATCTTTTTGTTGTCA
AGCTTGAGGTGTGGCAGGCTTGAGATCTGGCCATACACTTGAGTGACAATGACATCCACTTTGCCTTTCT
CTCCACAGGTGTCCACTCCCAGGTCCAACTGCAGGTCGAGCATGCATCTAGGGCGGCCAATTCCGCCCCT
CTCCCTCCCCCCCCCCTAACGTTACTGGCCGAAGCCGCTTGGAATAAGGCCGGTGTGCGTTTGTCTATAT
GTGATTTTCCACCATATTGCCGTCTTTTGGCAATGTGAGGGCCCGGAAACCTGGCCCTGTCTTCTTGACG
AGCATTCCTAGGGGTCTTTCCCCTCTCGCCAAAGGAATGCAAGGTCTGTTGAATGTCGTGAAGGAAGCAG
TTCCTCTGGAAGCTTCTTGAAGACAAACAACGTCTGTAGCGACCCTTTGCAGGCAGCGGAACCCCCCACC
TGGCGACAGGTGCCTCTGCGGCCAAAAGCCACGTGTATAAGATACACCTGCAAAGGCGGCACAACCCCAG
TGCCACGTTGTGAGTTGGATAGTTGTGGAAAGAGTCAAATGGCTCTCCTCAAGCGTATTCAACAAGGGGC
TGAAGGATGCCCAGAAGGTACCCCATTGTATGGGATCTGATCTGGGGCCTCGGTGCACATGCTTTACATG
TGTTTAGTCGAGGTTAAAAAAACGTCTAGGCCCCCCGAACCACGGGGACGTGGTTTTCCTTTGAAAAACA
CGATGATAAGCTTGCCACAACCCACAAGGAGACGACCTTCCATGACCGAGTACAAGCCCACGGTGCGCCT
CGCCACCCGCGACGACGTCCCCCGGGCCGTACGCACCCTCGCCGCCGCGTTCGCCGACTACCCCGCCACG
CGCCACACCGTCGACCCGGACCGCCACATCGAGCGGGTCACCGAGCTGCAAGAACTCTTCCTCACGCGCG
TCGGGCTCGACATCGGCAAGGTGTGGGTCGCGGACGACGGCGCCGCGGTGGCGGTCTGGACCACGCCGGA
GAGCGTCGAAGCGGGGGCGGTGTTCGCCGAGATCGGCCCGCGCATGGCCGAGTTGAGCGGTTCCCGGCTG
GCCGCGCAGCAACAGATGGAAGGCCTCCTGGCGCCGCACCGGCCCAAGGAGCCCGCGTGGTTCCTGGCCA
CCGTCGGCGTCTCGCCCGACCACCAGGGCAAGGGTCTGGGCAGCGCCGTCGTGCTCCCCGGAGTGGAGGC
GGCCGAGCGCGCCGGGGTGCCCGCCTTCCTGGAGACCTCCGCGCCCCGCAACCTCCCCTTCTACGAGCGG
CTCGGCTTCACCGTCACCGCCGACGTCGAGTGCCCGAAGGACCGCGCGACCTGGTGCATGACCCGCAAGC
CCGGTGCCTGATATCGATAGATCCTAATCAACCTCTGGATTACAAAATTTGTGAAAGATTGACTGGTATT
CTTAACTATGTTGCTCCTTTTACGCTATGTGGATACGCTGCTTTAATGCCTTTGTATCATGCTATTGCTT
CCCGTATGGCTTTCATTTTCTCCTCCTTGTATAAATCCTGGTTGCTGTCTCTTTATGAGGAGTTGTGGCC
CGTTGTCAGGCAACGTGGCGTGGTGTGCACTGTGTTTGCTGACGCAACCCCCACTGGTTGGGGCATTGCC
ACCACCTGTCAGCTCCTTTCCGGGACTTTCGCTTTCCCCCTCCCTATTGCCACGGCGGAACTCATCGCCG
CCTGCCTTGCCCGCTGCTGGACAGGGGCTCGGCTGTTGGGCACTGACAATTCCGTGGTGTTGTCGGGGAA
ATCATCGTCCTTTCCTTGGCTGCTCGCCTGTGTTGCCACCTGGATTCTGCGCGGGACGTCCTTCTGCTAC
GTCCCTTCGGCCCTCAATCCAGCGGACCTTCCTTCCCGCGGCCTGCTGCCGGCTCTGCGGCCTCTTCCGC
GTCTTCGCCTTCGCCCTCAGACGAGTCGGATCTCCCTTTGGGCCGCCTCCCCGCCTGAGATCCTTTAAGA
CCAATGACTTACAAGGCAGCTGTAGATCTTAGCCACTTTTTAAAAGAAAAGGGGGGACTGGAAGGGCTAA
TTCACTCCCAACGAAGACAAGATCTGCTTTTTGCTTGTACTGGGTCTCTCTGGTTAGACCAGATCTGAGC
CTGGGAGCTCTCTGGCTAACTAGGGAACCCACTGCTTAAGCCTCAATAAAGCTTGCCTTGAGTGCTTCAA
GTAGTGTGTGCCCGTCTGTTGTGTGACTCTGGTAACTAGAGATCCCTCAGACCCTTTTAGTCAGTGTGGA
AAATCTCTAGCAGTAGTAGTTCATGTCATCTTATTATTCAGTATTTATAACTTGCAAAGAAATGAATATC
AGAGAGTGAGAGGCCCGGGTTAATTAAGGAAAGGGCTAGATCATTCTTGAAGACGAAAGGGCCTCGTGAT
ACGCCTATTTTTATAGGTTAATGTCATGATAATAATGGTTTCTTAGACGTCAGGTGGCACTTTTCGGGGA
AATGTGCGCGGAACCCCTATTTGTTTATTTTTCTAAATACATTCAAATATGTATCCGCTCATGAGACAAT
AACCCTGATAAATGCTTCAATAATATTGAAAAAGGAAGAGTATGAGTATTCAACATTTCCGTGTCGCCCT
TATTCCCTTTTTTGCGGCATTTTGCCTTCCTGTTTTTGCTCACCCAGAAACGCTGGTGAAAGTAAAAGAT
GCTGAAGATCAGTTGGGTGCACGAGTGGGTTACATCGAACTGGATCTCAACAGCGGTAAGATCCTTGAGA
GTTTTCGCCCCGAAGAACGTTTTCCAATGATGAGCACTTTTAAAGTTCTGCTATGTGGCGCGGTATTATC
CCGTGTTGACGCCGGGCAAGAGCAACTCGGTCGCCGCATACACTATTCTCAGAATGACTTGGTTGAGTAC
TCACCAGTCACAGAAAAGCATCTTACGGATGGCATGACAGTAAGAGAATTATGCAGTGCTGCCATAACCA
TGAGTGATAACACTGCGGCCAACTTACTTCTGACAACGATCGGAGGACCGAAGGAGCTAACCGCTTTTTT
GCACAACATGGGGGATCATGTAACTCGCCTTGATCGTTGGGAACCGGAGCTGAATGAAGCCATACCAAAC
GACGAGCGTGACACCACGATGCCTGTAGCAATGGCAACAACGTTGCGCAAACTATTAACTGGCGAACTAC
TTACTCTAGCTTCCCGGCAACAATTAATAGACTGGATGGAGGCGGATAAAGTTGCAGGACCACTTCTGCG
CTCGGCCCTTCCGGCTGGCTGGTTTATTGCTGATAAATCTGGAGCCGGTGAGCGTGGGTCTCGCGGTATC
ATTGCAGCACTGGGGCCAGATGGTAAGCCCTCCCGTATCGTAGTTATCTACACGACGGGGAGTCAGGCAA
CTATGGATGAACGAAATAGACAGATCGCTGAGATAGGTGCCTCACTGATTAAGCATTGGTAACTGTCAGA
CCAAGTTTACTCATATATACTTTAGATTGATTTAAAACTTCATTTTTAATTTAAAAGGATCTAGGTGAAG
ATCCTTTTTGATAATCTCATGACCAAAATCCCTTAACGTGAGTTTTCGTTCCACTGAGCGTCAGACCCCG
TAGAAAAGATCAAAGGATCTTCTTGAGATCCTTTTTTTCTGCGCGTAATCTGCTGCTTGCAAACAAAAAA
ACCACCGCTACCAGCGGTGGTTTGTTTGCCGGATCAAGAGCTACCAACTCTTTTTCCGAAGGTAACTGGC
TTCAGCAGAGCGCAGATACCAAATACTGTTCTTCTAGTGTAGCCGTAGTTAGGCCACCACTTCAAGAACT
CTGTAGCACCGCCTACATACCTCGCTCTGCTAATCCTGTTACCAGTGGCTGCTGCCAGTGGCGATAAGTC
GTGTCTTACCGGGTTGGACTCAAGACGATAGTTACCGGATAAGGCGCAGCGGTCGGGCTGAACGGGGGGT
TCGTGCACACAGCCCAGCTTGGAGCGAACGACCTACACCGAACTGAGATACCTACAGCGTGAGCTATGAG
AAAGCGCCACGCTTCCCGAAGGGAGAAAGGCGGACAGGTATCCGGTAAGCGGCAGGGTCGGAACAGGAGA
GCGCACGAGGGAGCTTCCAGGGGGAAACGCCTGGTATCTTTATAGTCCTGTCGGGTTTCGCCACCTCTGA
CTTGAGCGTCGATTTTTGTGATGCTCGTCAGGGGGGCGGAGCCTATGGAAAAACGCCAGCAACGCGGCCT
TTTTACGGTTCCTGGCCTTTTGCTGGCCTTTTGCTCACATGTTCTTTCCTGCGTTATCCCCTGATTCTGT
GGATAACCGTATTACCGCCTTTGAGTGAGCTGATACCGCTCGCCGCAGCCGAACGACCGAGCGCAGCGAG
TCAGTGAGCGAGGAAGCGGAAGAGCGCCCAATACGCAAACCGCCTCTCCCCGCGCGTTGGCCGATTCATT
AATGCAGCAAGCTCATGGCTGACTAATTTTTTTTATTTATGCAGAGGCCGAGGCCGCCTCGGCCTCTGAG
CTATTCCAGAAGTAGTGAGGAGGCTTTTTTGGAGGCCTAGGCTTTTGCAAAAAGCTCCCCGTGGCACGAC
AGGTTTCCCGACTGGAAAGCGGGCAGTGAGCGCAACGCAATTAATGTGAGTTAGCTCACTCATTAGGCAC
CCCAGGCTTTACACTTTATGCTTCCGGCTCGTATGTTGTGTGGAATTGTGAGCGGATAACAATTTCACAC
AGGAAACAGCTATGACATGATTACGAATTTCACAAATAAAGCATTTTTTTCACTGCATTCTAGTTGTGGT
TTGTCCAAACTCATCAATGTATCTTATCATGTCTGGATCAACTGGATAACTCAAGCTAACCAAAATCATC
CCAAACTTCCCACCCCATACCCTATTACCACTGCCAATTACCTGTGGTTTCATTTACTCTAAACCTGTGA
TTCCTCTGAATTATTTTCATTTTAAAGAAATTGTATTTGTTAAATATGTACTACAAACTTAG
