>Addgene plasmid #135279 | pHAGE-CMV-Flag-BRSK2_IDG-K | depositor partial sequence | sequence record 260388 | CMV-fwd: CGCAAATGGGCGGTAGGCGTG
NNGANTGGGGGGCAATAGCAGAGCTCGTTTAGTGACCGTCAGATCGCCTGGAGACGCCATCCACGCTGTT
TTGACCTCCATAGAAGACACCGGCGGCCATACCGGTCAGCTCGAGGCCACCATGGACTACAAGGACGACG
ACGACAAGGGCGGATCAACAAGTTTGTACAAAAAAGCAGAAGGGCCGTCAAGGCCCACCATGACATCGAC
GGGGAAGGACGGCGGCGCGCAGCACGCGCAGTATGTTGGGCCCTACCGGCTGGAGAAGACGCTGGGCAAG
GGGCAGACAGGTCTGGTGAAGCTGGGGGTTCACTGCGTCACCTGCCAGAAGGTGGCCATCAAGATCGTCA
ACCGTGAGAAGCTCAGCGAGTCGGTGCTGATGAAGGTGGAGCGGGAGATCGCGATCCTGAAGCTCATTGA
GCACCCCCACGTCCTAAAGCTGCACGACGTTTATGAAAACAAAAAATATTTGTACCTGGTGCTAGAACAC
GTGTCAGGTGGTGAGCTCTTCGACTACCTGGTGAAGAAGGGGAGGCTGACGCCTAAGGAGGCTCGGAAGT
TCTTCCGGCAGATCATCTCTGCGCTGGACTTCTGCCACAGCCACTCCATATGCCACAGGGATCTGAAACC
TGAAAACCTCCTGCTGGACGAGAAGAACAACATCCGCATCGCAGACTTTGGCATGGCGTCCCTGCAGGTT
GGCGACAGCCTGTTGGAGACCAGCTGTGGGTCCCCCCACTACGCCTGCCCCGAGGTGATCCGGGGGGAGA
AGTATGACGGCCGGAAGGCGGACGTGTGGAGCTGCGGCGTCATCCTGTTCGCCTTGCTGGTGGGGGCTCT
GCCCTTCGACGATGACAACTTGCGACAGCTGCTGGAGAAGGTGAAGCGGGGCGTGTTCCACATGCCGCAC
TTTATCCCGCCCGACTGCCAGAGTCTGCTACGGGGCATGATCGAGTGGACGCCGCACGCCGCCTCACGCT
AGAGCACATTCAGAAACACATATGGTATATAGGGGCAAGAATGAGCCCGAACCAGAGCAGCCCATTCCTC
GCAAGTGCAGATCCGCTCGCTGCCAGCCTGAGACATCGACCCCGACGTGCTGGACAGCATGCACTCACTG
GGCTGCTCGAGACCGCACAGCTGCTGCAGACTGCTGTCGAGAGAAACAGNNAAGATGANTNCCTCNTCCT
CCTGACCGAAAGAAGNACCGGACCAGGAGGATGAG
