>Addgene plasmid #135279 | pHAGE-CMV-Flag-BRSK2_IDG-K | depositor partial sequence | sequence record 260389 | DK29: CAATCTTAGCGCAGAAGTCATG
CCGCCCTGAGCATCTCACCCCAACAGCTGGCCCTCGCAGACAGCGAATTAATTCCAGCACACTGGCGGCC
GTTACTAGTGGATCTTAATCAACCACTTTGTACAAGAAAGCTGGGCCCATGAGGCCTGAACTTTTCGGGA
TAATTCCACATTTGGAAAGCCGCCCCGTCATCATTTCCATACAGTTAGTGGTGTCTGACAAGTGCTGGGC
CGCAGGCGGGTCGTGTGTGCTCAGCAGCTGGGCCTGGATGGTCTCCACCACCCTCTTGAAGCGACGGCTG
GGGCCTGAGAGCAGGGTGAAGGTGACGGAGTAGATGCCGTTCTCCTTCTGCGCCTCCCCACCCTCCGTGT
AGGTGATATCAACCTGGAACTTGACCGGCTTCTGGAACACGGCTGGCCCCCCCGTGGCCTTGTACTCGGC
CCGGAAGCTCGTTTGGGAGATGACGCTGTGGCTGAGACTGGGAATCGACAGGAAGGCGTGCACGATGTCA
GCCTTGATGGAGCTCAGAGGTTTGTCTTTGATGACCACGAAGATCTGCTCCTCCTTCTCCAGGCTGATGA
AGTTCCCAAACCAGGACTTCTTCGCCAGCTCTGGGGACGACTCTGGTGTCAGGTTGGACATCTCCTCCGG
CGTCGGAACTTGCAGTTTCCGGCGGTGGAAGCGGGGTGAGCCCAGAAAGCTGTTCTTGATGGAGTTGAGC
CGCGCCCTCCAGGGCACCCCTCCGACGCTGGGGCTGGACGGGGGCGTGGGGTTGGGCGTGCCAGCCGGGC
TCTCCTTTGGCGTGTGGACAGGTGTCCCCTTGGGGGTGGGGGAGGGGACTGCCCCTTGGTGAGGGGTGAG
GGGTCACCCGGGGGCTGCTGAGTGGGCTGGTGGAAAGGCCTGAGGAGGCACCGCTGATGGACCGAGACCT
CTGGCCGTGCTGGGCCATCTCAATGGCCCGCCGCGCAGGCACCGGGGAGCCGCCGTCCGTCACGCTGAGC
ACCTCCATGGATTTGCGTTCTGGCCGCGCTTGCCGTGCCGGTTCAGCATCGGGACTCACACGCTTCCAGG
GGAGGTCTATCTCGTTCGGGGAGGCAGGTCTCATTCTCCTGGCTCGGNACTTTCTTCGTCAGGAGAGAGT
AAATCATCTCTCTGTCTCTCNCGGAAGCAGGTCCTGCACAGCTGTGCGNNTGGAGCATCCNNNGAGTGCA
ATGCGNCCAACACGTCGGGATCCG
